>Addgene plasmid #26225 | pJFRC18-8XLexAop2-mCD8::GFP | depositor full sequence | sequence record 12329 | Author sequence
GACTCAGGTGGCACTTTTCGGGGAAATGTGCGCGGAACCCCTATTTGTTTATTTTTCTAAATACATTCAA
ATATGTATCCGCTCATGAGACAATAACCCTGATAAATGCTTCAATAATATTGAAAAAGGAAGAGTATGAG
TATTCAACATTTCCGTGTCGCCCTTATTCCCTTTTTTGCGGCATTTTGCCTTCCTGTTTTTGCTCACCCA
GAAACGCTGGTGAAAGTAAAAGATGCTGAAGATCAGTTGGGTGCACGAGTGGGTTACATCGAACTGGATC
TCAACAGCGGTAAGATCCTTGAGAGTTTTCGCCCCGAAGAACGTTTTCCAATGATGAGCACTTTTAAAGT
TCTGCTATGTGGCGCGGTATTATCCCGTATTGACGCCGGGCAAGAGCAACTCGGTCGCCGCATACACTAT
TCTCAGAATGACTTGGTTGAGTACTCACCAGTCACAGAAAAGCATCTTACGGATGGCATGACAGTAAGAG
AATTATGCAGTGCTGCCATAACCATGAGTGATAACACTGCGGCCAACTTACTTCTGACAACGATCGGAGG
ACCGAAGGAGCTAACCGCTTTTTTGCACAACATGGGGGATCATGTAACTCGCCTTGATCGTTGGGAACCG
GAGCTGAATGAAGCCATACCAAACGACGAGCGTGACACCACGATGCCTGTAGCAATGGCAACAACGTTGC
GCAAACTATTAACTGGCGAACTACTTACTCTAGCTTCCCGGCAACAATTAATAGACTGGATGGAGGCGGA
TAAAGTTGCAGGACCACTTCTGCGCTCGGCCCTTCCGGCTGGCTGGTTTATTGCTGATAAATCTGGAGCC
GGTGAGCGTGGGTCTCGCGGTATCATTGCAGCACTGGGGCCAGATGGTAAGCCCTCCCGTATCGTAGTTA
TCTACACGACGGGGAGTCAGGCAACTATGGATGAACGAAATAGACAGATCGCTGAGATAGGTGCCTCACT
GATTAAGCATTGGTAACTGTCAGACCAAGTTTACTCATATATACTTTAGATTGATTTAAAACTTCATTTT
TAATTTAAAAGGATCTAGGTGAAGATCCTTTTTGATAATCTCATGACCAAAATCCCTTAACGTGAGTTTT
CGTTCCACTGAGCGTCAGACCCCGTAGAAAAGATCAAAGGATCTTCTTGAGATCCTTTTTTTCTGCGCGT
AATCTGCTGCTTGCAAACAAAAAAACCACCGCTACCAGCGGTGGTTTGTTTGCCGGATCAAGAGCTACCA
ACTCTTTTTCCGAAGGTAACTGGCTTCAGCAGAGCGCAGATACCAAATACTGTTCTTCTAGTGTAGCCGT
AGTTAGGCCACCACTTCAAGAACTCTGTAGCACCGCCTACATACCTCGCTCTGCTAATCCTGTTACCAGT
GGCTGCTGCCAGTGGCGATAAGTCGTGTCTTACCGGGTTGGACTCAAGACGATAGTTACCGGATAAGGCG
CAGCGGTCGGGCTGAACGGGGGGTTCGTGCACACAGCCCAGCTTGGAGCGAACGACCTACACCGAACTGA
GATACCTACAGCGTGAGCTATGAGAAAGCGCCACGCTTCCCGAAGGGAGAAAGGCGGACAGGTATCCGGT
AAGCGGCAGGGTCGGAACAGGAGAGCGCACGAGGGAGCTTCCAGGGGGAAACGCCTGGTATCTTTATAGT
CCTGTCGGGTTTCGCCACCTCTGACTTGAGCGTCGATTTTTGTGATGCTCGTCAGGGGGGCGGAGCCTAT
GGAAAAACGCCAGCAACGCGGCCTTTTTACGGTTCCTGGCCTTTTGCTGGCCTTTTGCTCACATGTTACC
GTCGACGATGTAGGTCACGGTCTCGAAGCCGCGGTGCGGGTGCCAGGGCGTGCCCTTGGGCTCCCCGGGC
GCGTACTCCACCTCACCCATCTGGTCCATCATGATGAACGGGTCGAGGTGGCGGTAGTTGATCCCGGCGA
ACGCGCGGCGCACCGGGAAGCCCTCGCCCTCGAAACCGCTGGGCGCGGTGGTCACGGTGAGCACGGGACG
TGCGACGGCGTCGGCGGGTGCGGATACGCGGGGCAGCGTCAGCGGGTTCTCGACGGTCACGGCGGGCATG
TCGACAAGCCGAACATATGGGCGCGCCTAGTATGTATGTAAGTTAATAAAACCCATTTTTGCGGAAAGTA
GATAAAAAAAACATTTTTTTTTTTTACTGCACTGGATATCATTGAACTTATCTGATCAGTTTTAAATTTA
CTTCGATCCAAGGGTATTTGATGTACCAGGTTCTTTCGATTACCTCTCACTCAAAATGACATTCCACTCA
AAGTCAGCGCTGTTTGCCTCCTTCTCTGTCCACAGAAATATCGCCGTCTCTTTCGCCGCTGCGTCCGCTA
TCTCTTTCGCCACCGTTTGTAGCGTTACGTAGCGTCAATGTCCGCCTTCAGTTGCATTTTGTCAGCGGTT
TCGTGACGAAGCTCCAAGCGGTTTACGCCATCAATTAAACACAAAGTGCTGTGCCAAAACTCCTCTCGCT
TCTTATTTTTGTTTGTTTTTTGAGTGATTGGGGTGGTGATTGGTTTTGGGTGGGTAAGCAGGGGAAAGTG
TGAAAAATCCCGGCAATGGGCCAAGAGGATCAGGAGCTATTAATTCGCGGAGGCAGCAAACACCCATCTG
CCGAGCATCTGAACAATGTGAGTAGTACATGTGCATACATCTTAAGTTCACTTGATCTATAGGAACTGCG
ATTGCAACATCAAATTGTATGCGGCGTGAGAACTGCGACCCACAAAAATCCCAAACCGCAATTGCACAAA
CAAATAGTGACACGAAACAGATTATTCTGGTAGCTGTTCTCGCTATATAAGACAATTTTTGAGATCATAT
CATGATCAAGACATCTAAAGGCATTCATTTTCGACTATATTCTTTTTTACAAAAAATATAACAACCAGAT
ATTTTAAGCTGATCCTAGATGCACAAAAAATAAATAAAAGTATAAACCTACTTCGTAGGATACTTCGGGG
TACTTTTTGTTCGGGGTTAGATGAGCATAACGCTAGTAGTTGATATTTGAGATCCCCTATCATTGCAGGG
TGACAGCGGAGCGGCTTCGCAGAGCTGCATTAACCAGGGCTTCGGGCAGGCCAAAAACTACGGCACGCTC
CGGCCACCCAGTCCGCCGGAGGACTCCGGTTCAGGGAGCGGCCAACTAGCCGAGAACCTCACCTATGCCT
GGCACAATATGGACATCTTTGGGGCGGTCAATCAGCCGGGCTCCGGATGGCGGCAGCTGGTCAACCGGAC
ACGCGGACTATTCTGCAACGAGCGACACATACCGGCGCCCAGGAAACATTTGCTCAAGAACGGTGAGTTT
CTATTCGCAGTCGGCTGATCTGTGTGAAATCTTAATAAAGGGTCCAATTACCAATTTGAAACTCAGTTTG
CGGCGTGGCCTATCCGGGCGAACTTTTGGCCGTGATGGGCAGTTCCGGTGCCGGAAAGACGACCCTGCTG
AATGCCCTTGCCTTTCGATCGCCGCAGGGCATCCAAGTATCGCCATCCGGGATGCGACTGCTCAATGGCC
AACCTGTGGACGCCAAGGAGATGCAGGCCAGGTGCGCCTATGTCCAGCAGGATGACCTCTTTATCGGCTC
CCTAACGGCCAGGGAACACCTGATTTTCCAAGCCATGGTGCGGATGCCACGACATCTGACCTATCGGCAG
CGAGTGGCCCGCGTGGATCAGGTGATCCAGGAGCTTTCGCTCAGCAAATGTCAGCACACGATCATCGGTG
TGCCCGGCAGGGTGAAAGGTCTGTCCGGCGGAGAAAGGAAGCGTCTGGCATTCGCCTCCGAGGCTCTAAC
CGATCCGCCGCTTCTGATCTGCGATGAGCCCACCTCCGGACTGGACTCCTTTACCGCCCACAGCGTCGTC
CAGGTGCTGAAGAAGCTGTCGCAGAAGGGCAAGACCGTCATCCTGACCATTCATCAGCCGTCTTCCGAGC
TGTTTGAGCTCTTTGACAAGATCCTTCTGATGGCCGAGGGCAGGGTAGCTTTCTTGGGCACTCCCAGCGA
AGCCGTCGACTTCTTTTCCTAGTGAGTTCGATGTGTTTATTAAGGGTATCTAGTATTACATAACATCTCA
ACTCCTATCCAGCGTGGGTGCCCAGTGTCCTACCAACTACAATCCGGCGGACTTTTACGTACAGGTGTTG
GCCGTTGTGCCCGGACGGGAGATCGAGTCCCGTGATCGGATCGCCAAGATATGCGACAATTTTGCCATTA
GCAAAGTAGCCCGGGATATGGAGCAGTTGTTGGCCACCAAAAATCTGGAGAAGCCACTGGAGCAGCCGGA
GAATGGGTACACCTACAAGGCCACCTGGTTCATGCAGTTCCGGGCGGTCCTGTGGCGATCCTGGCTGTCG
GTGCTCAAGGAACCACTCCTCGTAAAAGTGCGACTTATTCAGACAACGGTGAGTGGTTCCAGTGGAAACA
AATGATATAACGCTTACAATTCTTGGAAACAAATTCGCTAGATTTTAGATAGAATTGCCTGATTCCACAC
CCTTCTTAGTTTTTTTCAATGAGATGTATAGTTTATAGTTTTGCAGAAGATAAATAAATTTCATTTAACT
CGCGAATATTAATGAGATGCGAGTAACATTTTAATTTGCAGATGGTTGCCATCTTGATTGGCCTCATCTT
TTTGGGCCAACAACTCACGCAAGTGGGTGTGATGAATATCAACGGAGCCATCTTCCTCTTCCTGACCAAC
ATGACCTTTCAAAACGTCTTTGCCACGATAAATGTAAGTCATGTTTAGAATACATTTGCATTTCAATAAT
TTACTAACTTTCTAATGAATCGATTCGATTTAGGTGTTCACCTCAGAGCTGCCAGTTTTTATGAGGGAGG
CCCGAAGTCGACTTTATCGCTGTGACACATACTTTCTGGGCAAAACGATTGCCGAATTGCCGCTTTTTCT
CACAGTGCCACTGGTCTTCACGGCGATTGCCTATCCGATGATCGGACTGCGGGCCGGAGTGCTGCACTTC
TTCAACTGCCTGGCGCTGGTCACTCTGGTGGCCAATGTGTCAACGTCCTTCGGATATCTAATATCCTGCG
CCAGCTCCTCGACCTCGATGGCGCTGTCTGTGGGTCCGCCGGTTATCATACCATTCCTGCTCTTTGGCGG
CTTCTTCTTGAACTCGGGCTCGGTGCCAGTATACCTCAAATGGTTGTCGTACCTCTCATGGTTCCGTTAC
GCCAACGAGGGTCTGCTGATTAACCAATGGGCGGACGTGGAGCCGGGCGAAATTAGCTGCACATCGTCGA
ACACCACGTGCCCCAGTTCGGGCAAGGTCATCCTGGAGACGCTTAACTTCTCCGCCGCCGATCTGCCGCT
GGACTACGTGGGTCTGGCCATTCTCATCGTGAGCTTCCGGGTGCTCGCATATCTGGCTCTAAGACTTCGG
GCCCGACGCAAGGAGTAGCCGACATATATCCGAAATAACTGCTTGTTTTTTTTTTTTACCATTATTACCA
TCGTGTTTACTGTTTATTGCCCCCTCAAAAAGCTAATGTAATTATATTTGTGCCAATAAAAACAAGATAT
GACCTATAGAATACAAGTATTTCCCCTTCGAACATCCCCACAAGTAGACTTTGGATTTGTCTTCTAACCA
AAAGACTTACACACCTGCATACCTTACATCAAAAACTCGTTTATCGCTACATAAAACACCGGGATATATT
TTTTATATACATACTTTTCAAATCGCGCGCCCTCTTCATAATTCACCTCCACCACACCACGTTTCGTAGT
TGCTCTTTCGCTGTCTCCCACCCGCTCTCCGCAACACATTCACCTTTTGTTCGACGACCTTGGAGCGACT
GTCGTTAGTTCCGCGCGATTCGGTTCGCTCAAATGGTTCCGAGTGGTTCATTTCGTCTCAATAGAAATTA
GTAATAAATATTTGTATGTACAATTTATTTGCTCCAATATATTTGTATATATTTCCCTCACAGCTATATT
TATTCTAATTTAATATTATGACTTTTTAAGGTAATTTTTTGTGACCTGTTCGGAGTGATTAGCGTTACAA
TTTGAACTGAAAGTGACATCCAGTGTTTGTTCCTTGTGTAGATGCATCTCAAAAAAATGGTGGGCATAAT
AGTGTTGTTTATATATATCAAAAATAACAACTATAATAATAAGAATACATTTAATTTAGAAAATGCTTGG
ATTTCACTGGAACTAGGGCGCGCCTCCGGAACATAATGGTGCAGGGCGCTGACTTCCGCGTTTCCAGACT
TTACGAAACACGGAAACCGAAGACCATTCATGTTGTTGCTCAGGTCGCAGACGTTTTGCAGCAGCAGTCG
CTTCACGTTCGCTCGCGTATCGGTGATTCATTCTGCTAACCAGTAAGGCAACCCCGCCAGCCTAGCCGGG
TCCTCAACGACAGGAGCACGATCATGCGCACCCGTGGCCAGGGCCGCAAGCTTGCATGCCTGCAGGTTAC
TGTACATCCATACAGTAAGTACTGTACATCCATACAGTAAGTACTGTACATCCATACAGTAAGTACTGTA
CATCCATACAGTAAGTACTGTACATCCATACAGTAAGCGGAGACTCTAGCCCTAGGGCATGCCTGCAGGT
TACTGTACATCCATACAGTAAGTACTGTACATCCATACAGTAAGTACTGTACATCCATACAGTAAGCGGA
GACTCTAGCGCTAGCGACGTCGAGCGCCGGAGTATAAATAGAGGCGCTTCGTCTACGGAGCGACAATTCA
ATTCAAACAAGCAAAGTGAACACGTCGCTAAGCGAAAGCTAAGCAAATAAACAAGCGCAGCTGAACAAGC
TAAACAATCTGCAGTAAAGTGCAAGTTAAAGTGAATCAATTAAAAGTAACCAGCAACCAAGTAAATCAAC
TGCAACTACTGAAATCTGCCAAGAAGTAATTATTGAATACAAGAAGAGAACTCTGAATAGATCTGCGGCC
GCGGCTCGAGCAAAATGGCCTCACCGTTGACCCGCTTTCTGTCGCTGAACCTGCTGCTGCTGGGTGAGTC
GATTATCCTGGGGAGTGGAGAAGCTAAGCCACAGGCACCCGAACTCCGAATCTTTCCAAAGAAAATGGAC
GCCGAACTTGGTCAGAAGGTGGACCTGGTATGTGAAGTGTTGGGGTCCGTTTCGCAAGGATGCTCTTGGC
TCTTCCAGAACTCCAGCTCCAAACTCCCCCAGCCCACCTTCGTTGTCTATATGGCTTCATCCCACAACAA
GATAACGTGGGACGAGAAGCTGAATTCGTCGAAACTGTTTTCTGCCATGAGGGACACGAATAATAAGTAC
GTTCTCACCCTGAACAAGTTCAGCAAGGAAAACGAAGGCTACTATTTCTGCTCAGTCATCAGCAACTCGG
TGATGTACTTCAGTTCTGTCGTGCCAGTCCTTCAGAAAGTGAACTCTACTACTACCAAGCCAGTGCTGCG
AACTCCCTCACCTGTGCACCCTACCGGGACATCTCAGCCCCAGAGACCAGAAGATTGTCGGCCCCGTGGC
TCAGTGAAGGGGACCGGATTGGACTTCGCCTGTGATATTTACATCTGGGCACCCTTGGCCGGAATCTGCG
TGGCCCTTCTGCTGTCCTTGATCATCACTCTCATCTGCTACCACAGCCGCGGATCCATGAGTAAAGGAGA
AGAACTTTTCACTGGAGTTGTCCCAATTCTTGTTGAATTAGATGGTGATGTTAATGGGCACAAATTTTCT
GTCAGTGGAGAGGGTGAAGGTGATGCAACATACGGAAAACTTACCCTTAAATTTATTTGCACTACTGGAA
AACTACCTGTTCCATGGCCAACACTTGTCACTACTTTAACTTATGGTGTTCAATGCTTTTCAAGATACCC
AGATCATATGAAACAGCATGACTTTTTCAAGAGTGCCATGCCCGAAGGTTATGTCCAGGAAAGAACTATA
TTTTTCAAAGATGACGGGAACTACAAGACACGTGCTGAAGTCAAGTTTGAAGGTGATACCCTTGTTAATA
GAATCGAGTTAAAAGGTATTGATTTTAAAGAAGATGGAAACATTCTTGGACACAAATTGGAATACAACTA
TAACTCACACAATGTATACATCATGGCAGACAAACAAAAGAATGGAATCAAAGTTAACTTCAAAATTAGA
CACAACATTGAAGATGGAAGCGTTCAACTAGCAGACCATTATCAACAAAATACTCCAATTGGCGATGGCC
CTGTCCTTTTACCAGACAACCATTACCTGTCCACACAATCTGCCCTTTCGAAAGATCCCAACGAAAAGAG
AGACCACATGGTCCTTCTTGAGTTTGTAACAGCTGCTGGGATTACACATGGCATGGATGAACTATACAAA
TAATCTAGAGGATCTTTGTGAAGGAACCTTACTTCTGTGGTGTGACATAATTGGACAAACTACCTACAGA
GATTTAAAGCTCTAAGGTAAATATAAAATTTTTAAGTGTATAATGTGTTAAACTACTGATTCTAATTGTT
TGTGTATTTTAGATTCCAACCTATGGAACTGATGAATGGGAGCAGTGGTGGAATGCCTTTAATGAGGAAA
ACCTGTTTTGCTCAGAAGAAATGCCATCTAGTGATGATGAGGCTACTGCTGACTCTCAACATTCTACTCC
TCCAAAAAAGAAGAGAAAGGTAGAAGACCCCAAGGACTTTCCTTCAGAATTGCTAAGTTTTTTGAGTCAT
GCTGTGTTTAGTAATAGAACTCTTGCTTGCTTTGCTATTTACACCACAAAGGAAAAAGCTGCACTGCTAT
ACAAGAAAATTATGGAAAAATATTTGATGTATAGTGCCTTGACTAGAGATCATAATCAGCCATACCACAT
TTGTAGAGGTTTTACTTGCTTTAAAAAACCTCCCACACCTCCCCCTGAACCTGAAACATAAAATGAATGC
AATTGTTGTTGTTAACTTGTTTATTGCAGCTTATAATGGTTACAAATAAAGCAATAGCATCACAAATTTC
ACAAATAAAGCATTTTTTTCACTGCATTCTAGTTGTGGTTTGTCCAAACTCATCAATGTATCTTATCATG
TCTGGATCGATCTGGCCGGCCGTTTAAACGAATTCTTGAAGACGAAAGGGCCTCGTGATACGCCTATTTT
TATAGGTTAATGTCATGATAATAATGGTTTCTTA
Features (pLannotate 1.2.2; 16 found; start..end, strand, type, name):
     31..135     +  promoter       AmpR promoter: bla
    136..996     +  CDS            AmpR: β-lactamase; bla; confers resistance to ampicillin, carbenicillin, and related antibiotics
   1167..1755    +  rep_origin     ori: high-copy-number ColE1/pMB1/pBR322/pUC origin of replication
   1842..1911    +  protein_bind   attB: attB site for the φC31 integrase (Groth et al., 2000) phage φC31 integrase
   2606..5478    +  CDS            mini-white: Drosophila white gene eye color pigment; white; This is a modified version of the white gene lacking part of the first intron.
   6251..6406    +  CDS            YPB1_ECOLX (fragment): Protein predicted: Swiss-Prot protein existence level 4. From Escherichia coli.
   6488..6507    -  misc_feature   MCS (fragment): pUC18/19 multiple cloning site
   6747..6985    +  promoter       hsp70 promoter: Drosophila melanogaster hsp70Bb promoter
   7015..7680    +  CDS            mCD8: mouse lymphocyte antigen CD8 alpha chain
   7687..8400    +  CDS            GFP: green fluorescent protein
   8411..8485    +  CDS            small t antigen (fragment): SV40 (simian virus 40) small t antigen
   8487..8552    +  intron         small t intron: SV40 (simian virus 40) small t antigen intron
   8682..8702    +  CDS            SV40 NLS: nuclear localization signal of SV40 (simian virus 40) large T antigen
   8709..8843    +  CDS            LT_POVHA (fragment): Protein inferred from homology: Swiss-Prot protein existence level 3. Isoform large T antigen is a key early protein essential for both driving viral replication and inducing cellular transformation. Plays a role in viral genome replication by driving entry of quiescent cells into the cell cycle and by autoregulating the synthesis of viral early mRNA. Displays highly oncogenic activities by corrupting the host cellular checkpoint mechanisms that guard cell division and the transcription, replication, and repair of DNA. Participates in the modulation of cellular gene expression preceeding viral
   8868..8951    +  CDS            large T antigen (fragment): large T antigen from SV40 (simian virus 40)
   8974..9108    +  polyA_signal   SV40 poly(A) signal: SV40 polyadenylation signal
