[The description below was written by a language model from this plasmid's Addgene catalogue record and pLannotate feature annotations shown in this document.]
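Description:
pJFRC18-8XLexAop2-mCD8::GFP is a Drosophila transgenesis and insect expression plasmid built on the pJFRC-MUH backbone, carrying a LexA-responsive membrane-targeted GFP reporter. It is maintained in E. coli as a high-copy plasmid through a ColE1/pUC-type origin and selected with ampicillin via the bla gene. For fly work it carries a φC31 attB site, which allows integrase-mediated insertion into a defined attP landing site in the genome. It also carries the mini-white eye-colour marker, a shortened white gene lacking part of its first intron, used to identify transformants.

The roughly 1.4 kb payload was cloned between XhoI and XbaI, both of which are retained. It consists of the mouse CD8 alpha chain coding sequence followed directly by GFP, so that the CD8 portion anchors the fluorescent protein in the membrane and outlines cell shape, including fine processes. Expression is driven by the Drosophila hsp70Bb promoter. The construct name indicates that eight copies of the LexAop2 operator lie upstream, but the automated feature table does not annotate these operator sites. With such an arrangement the reporter would be transcribed only in cells expressing a LexA-based transcriptional activator. Downstream is an SV40-derived 3′ region containing the small t intron and the SV40 polyadenylation signal. The small t, large T and NLS fragments called in this region are by-products of annotating that terminator cassette rather than expressed proteins.

The associated publication concerns refined tools for targeted gene expression in Drosophila, which fits use of this plasmid as a LexA-system reporter for labelling defined cell populations.
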