Addgene plasmid #26225: pJFRC18-8XLexAop2-mCD8::GFP
Depositing lab: Gerald Rubin. Depositing organization: HHMI, Janelia Research Campus. Publication: Refinement of tools for targeted gene expression in Drosophila. Pfeiffer BD, Ngo TT, Hibbard KL, Murphy C, Jenett A, Truman JW, Rubin GM. Genetics. 2010 Oct;186(2):735-55. doi: 10.1534/genetics.110.119917. Epub 2010 Aug 9. PubMed 20697123.
Backbone
  Vector backbone: pJFRC-MUH
  Backbone size w/o insert (bp): 7815
  Vector type: Insect Expression
Growth in bacteria
  Bacterial resistance: Ampicillin, 100 μg/mL
  Growth temperature: 37°C
  Growth strain: DH5alpha
  Copy number: High Copy
Gene/Insert
  Gene/Insert name: mCD8::GFP
  Species: M. musculus (mouse)
  Insert size (bp): 1389
  Cloning method: Restriction Enzyme; 5′ cloning site XhoI (not destroyed); 3′ cloning site XbaI (not destroyed)
  Sequencing primers: 5′ hsp70F: GAGCGCCGGAGTATAAATAGAG; 3′ SV40R: CCATTCATCAGTTCCATAGG
Terms and licenses: Academic/Nonprofit Terms; Industry Terms: Not Available to Industry
How to cite: pJFRC18-8XLexAop2-mCD8::GFP was a gift from Gerald Rubin (Addgene plasmid # 26225 ; http://n2t.net/addgene:26225 ; RRID:Addgene_26225)
