>Addgene plasmid #26225 | pJFRC18-8XLexAop2-mCD8::GFP | addgene partial sequence | sequence record 32343 | 26225 with HS_promoter_R (CAGCTGCGCTTGTTTATTTG)
TGATTGAATTGTCGCTCCGTAGACGAAGCGCCTCTATTTATACTCCGGCGCTCGACGTCGCTAGCGCTAG
AGTCTCCGCTTACTGTATGGATGTACAGTACTTACTGTATGGATGTACAGTACTTACTGTATGGATGTAC
AGTAACCTGCAGGCATGCCCTAGGGCTAGAGTCTCCGCTTACTGTATGGATGTACAGTACTTACTGTATG
GATGTACAGTACTTACTGTATGGATGTACAGTACTTACTGTATGGATGTACAGTACTTACTGTATGGATG
TACAGTAACCTGCAGGCATGCAAGCTTGCGGCCCTGGCCACGGGTGCGCATGATCGTGCTCCTGTCGTTG
AGGACCCGGCTAGGCTGGCGGGGTTGCCTTACTGGTTAGCAGAATGAATCACCGATACGCGAGCGAACGT
GAAGCGACTGCTGCTGCAAAACGTCTGCGACCTGAGCAACAACATGAATGGTCTTCGGTTTCCGTGTTTC
GTAAAGTCTGGAAACGCGGAAGTCAGCGCCCTGCACCATTATGTTCCGGAGGCGCGCCCTAGTTCCAGTG
AAATCCAAGCATTTTCTAAATTAAATGTATTCTTATTATTATAGTTGTTATTTTTGATATATATAAACAA
CACTATTATGCCCACCATTTTTTTGAGATGCATCTACACAAGGAACAAACACTGGATGTCACTTTCAGTT
CAAATTGTAACGCTAATCACTCCGAACAGGTCACAAAAAATTACCTTAAAAAGTCATAATATTAAATTAG
AATAAATATAGCTGTGAGGGAAATATATACAAATATATTGGAGCAAATAAATTGTACATACAAATATTTA
TTACTAATTTCTATTGAGACGAAATGAACCACT
