>Addgene plasmid #26225 | pJFRC18-8XLexAop2-mCD8::GFP | addgene partial sequence | sequence record 32344 | 26225 with GFP-R
ATGGATCCGCGGCTGTGGTAGCAGATGAGAGTGATGATCAAGGACAGCAGAAGGGCCACGCAGATTCCGG
CCAAGGGTGCCCAGATGTAAATATCACAGGCGAAGTCCAATCCGGTCCCCTTCACTGAGCCACGGGGCCG
ACAATCTTCTGGTCTCTGGGGCTGAGATGTCCCGGTAGGGTGCACAGGTGAGGGAGTTCGCAGCACTGGC
TTGGTAGTAGTAGAGTTCACTTTCTGAAGGACTGGCACGACAGAACTGAAGTACATCACCGAGTTGCTGA
TGACTGAGCAGAAATAGTAGCCTTCGTTTTCCTTGCTGAACTTGTTCAGGGTGAGAACGTACTTATTATT
CGTGTCCCTCATGGCAGAAAACAGTTTCGACGAATTCAGCTTCTCGTCCCACGTTATCTTGTTGTGGGAT
GAAGCCATATAGACAACGAAGGTGGGCTGGGGGAGTTTGGAGCTGGAGTTCTGGAAGAGCCAAGAGCATC
CTTGCGAAACGGACCCCAACACTTCACATACCAGGTCCACCTTCTGACCAAGTTCGGCGTCCATTTTCTT
TGGAAAGATTCGGAGTTCGGGTGCCTGTGGCTTAGCTTCTCCACTCCCCAGGATAATCGACTCACCCAGC
AGCAGCAGGTTCAGCGACAGAAAGCGGGTCAACGGTGAGGCCATTTTGCTCGAGCCGCGGCCGCAGATCT
ATTCAGAGTTCTCTTCTTGTATTCAATAATTACTTCTTGGCAGATTTCAGTAGTTGCAGTTGATTTACTT
GGTTGCTGGTTACTTTTAATTGATTCACTTTAACTTGCACTTTACTGCAGATTGTTTAGCTTGTTCAGCT
GCGCTTGTTTATTTGCTTAGCTTTCGCTTA
